>Addgene plasmid #70212 | P3U2C5T2-v1-2 (Pl-lacO1-tetR) (136p) | depositor full sequence | sequence record 125477 | P3U2C5T2-v1-2 (Pl-lacO1-tetR) (136p) sequence 3167 bps
ATGCTATGTTGTCTTCGCTCCTTCCGGTGGGCGCGGGGCATGACTATCGTCGCCGCACTTATGACTGTGT
TCTTTATCATGCAACTCGTAGGACAGGTGCCGGCAGCGCTCTTCCGCTTCCTCGCTCACTGACTCGCTGC
GCTCGGTCGTTCGGCTGCGGCGAGCGGTATCAGCTCACTCAAAGGCGGTAATACGGTTATCCACAGAATC
AGGGGATAACGCAGGAAAGAACATGTGAGCAAAAGGCCAGCAAAAGGCCAGGAACCGTAAAAAGGCCGCG
TTGCTGGCGTTTTTCCATAGGCTCCGCCCCCCTGACGAGCATCACAAAAATCGACGCTCAAGTCAGAGGT
GGCGAAACCCGACAGGACTATAAAGATACCAGGCGTTTCCCCCTGGAAGCTCCCTCGTGCGCTCTCCTGT
TCCGACCCTGCCGCTTACCGGATACCTGTCCGCCTTTCTCCCTTCGGGAAGCGTGGCGCTTTCTCATAGC
TCACGCTGTAGGTATCTCAGTTCGGTGTAGGTCGTTCGCTCCAAGCTGGGCTGTGTGCACGAACCCCCCG
TTCAGCCCGACCGCTGCGCCTTATCCGGTAACTATCGTCTTGAGTCCAACCCGGTAAGACACGACTTATC
GCCACTGGCAGCAGCCACTGGTAACAGGATTAGCAGAGCGAGGTATGTAGGCGGTGCTACAGAGTTCTTG
AAGTGGTGGCCTAACTACGGCTACACTAGAAGAACAGTATTTGGTATCTGCGCTCTGCTGAAGCCAGTTA
CCTTCGGAAAAAGAGTTGGTAGCTCTTGATCCGGCAAACAAACCACCGCTGGTAGCGGTGGTTTTTTTGT
TTGCAAGCAGCAGATTACGCGCAGAAAAAAAGGATCTCAAGAAGATCCTTTGATCTTTTCTACGGGGTCT
GACGCTCAGTGGAACGAAAACTCACGTTAAGGGATTTTGGTCATGAGATTATCAAAAAGGATCTTCACCT
AGATCCTTTTAAATTAAAAATGAAGTTTTAAATCAATCTAAAGTATATATGAGTAAACTTGGTCTGACAG
TTACCAATGCTTAATCAGTGAGGCACCTATCTCAGCGATCTGTCTATTTCGTTCATCCATAGTTGCCTGA
CTCCCCGTCGTGTAGATAACTACGATACGGGAGGGCTTACCATCTGGCCCCAGTGCTGCAATGATACCGC
GTGACCCACGCTCACCGGCTCCAGATTTATCAGCAATAAACCAGCCAGCCGGAAGGGCCGAGCGCAGAAG
TGGTCCTGCAACTTTATCCGCCTCCATCCAGTCTATTAATTGTTGCCGGGAAGCTAGAGTAAGTAGTTCG
CCAGTTAATAGTTTGCGCAACGTTGTTGCCATTGCTACAGGCATCGTGGTGTCACGCTCGTCGTTTGGTA
TGGCTTCATTCAGCTCCGGTTCCCAACGATCAAGGCGAGTTGCATGATCCCCCATGTTGTGCAAAAAAGC
GGTTAGCTCCTTCGGTCCTCCGATCGTTGTCAGAAGTAAGTTGGCCGCAGTGTTATCACTCATGGTTATG
GCAGCACTGCATAATTCTCTTACTGTCATGCCATCCGTAAGATGCTTTTCTGTGACTGGTGAGTACTCAA
CCAAGTCATTCTGAGAATAGTGTATGCGGCGACCGAGTTGCTCTTGCCCGGCGTCAACACGGGATAATAC
CGCGCCACATAGCAGAACTTTAAAAGTGCTCATCATTGGAAAACGTTCTTCGGGGCGAAAACTCTCAAGG
ATCTTACCGCTGTTGAGATCCAGTTCGATGTAACCCACTCGTGCACCCAACTGATCTTCAGCATCTTTTA
CTTTCACCAGCGTTTCTGGGTGAGCAAAAACAGGAAGGCAAAATGCCGCAAAAAAGGGAATAAGGGCGAC
ACGGAAATGTTGAATACTCATACTCTTCCTTTTTCAATATTATTGAAGCATTTATCAGGGTTATTGTCTC
ATGAGCGGATACATATTTGAATGTATTTAGAAAAATAAACAAATAGGGGTTCCGCGCACATTTCCCCGAA
AAGTGCCACCTGACGTCTAAGAAACCATTATTATCATGACATTAACCTATAAAAATAGGCGTATCACGAG
GCCCTTTCGTGTTCAAGAATTCTGGCGAATCCTCTGACCAGCCAGAAAACGACCTTTCTGTGGTGAAACC
GGATGCTGCAATTCAGAGCGCCAGCAAGTGGGGGACAGCAGATGACCTGACCGCCGCAGAGTGGATGTTT
GACATGGTGATGACTATCGCACCATCAGCCAGAAAACCGAATTTTGCTGGGTGGGCTAACGATATCCGCC
TGATGCGTGAACGTGACGGACGTAACGAAGACAAGGCACGACTCTCAAGGGCATCGGTCGACACAGAAAA
GCCCGCCTTTCGGCGGGCTTTGCTCGAGTTATTCACCAGAGCTTCATTAAGACCCACTTTCACATTTAAG
TTGTTTTTCTAATCCGCATATGATCAATTCAAGGCCGAATAAGAAGGCTGGCTCTGCACCTTGGTGATCA
AATAATTCGATAGCTTGTCGTAATAATGGCGGCATACTATCAGTAGTAGGTGTTTCCCTTTCTTCTTTAG
CGACTTGATGCTCTTGATCTTCCAATACGCAACCTAAAGTAAAATGCCCCACAGCGCTGAGTGCATATAA
TGCATTCTCTAGTGAAAAACCTTGTTGGCATAAAAAGGCTAATTGATTTTCGAGAGTTTCATACTGTTTT
TCTGTAGGCCGTGTACCTAAATGTACTTTTGCTCCATCGCGATGACTTAGTAAAGCACATCTAAAACTTT
TAGCGTTATTACGTAAAAAATCTTGCCAGCTTTCCCCTTCTAAAGGGCAAAAGTGAGTATGGTGCCTATC
TAACATCTCAATGGCTAAGGCGTCGAGCAAAGCCCGCTTATTTTTTACATGCCAATACAATGTAGGCTGC
TCTACACCTAGCTTCTGGGCGAGTTTACGGGTTGTTAAACCTTCGATTCCGACCTCATTAAGCAGCTCTA
ATGCGCTGTTAATCACTTTACTTTTATCTAATCTAGACATGGTATATCTCCTTCTTAAAGTTAAACAAAA
TTATTGCTTGCTGTGCTCAGTATCTTGTTATCCGCTCACAATGTCAATGTTATCCGCTCACATTTATGCA
TGCCCAGCGGAACAGCA
Features (pLannotate 1.2.2; 8 found; start..end, strand, type, name):
     17..112     +  CDS            TcR (fragment): tetracycline efflux protein; tet; confers resistance to tetracycline
    292..880     -  rep_origin     ori: high-copy-number ColE1/pMB1/pBR322/pUC origin of replication
   1051..1911    -  CDS            AmpR: β-lactamase; bla; confers resistance to ampicillin, carbenicillin, and related antibiotics
   1912..2016    -  promoter       AmpR promoter: bla
   2118..2336    +  CDS            O (fragment): VRPO_LAMBD - Protein inferred from homology: Swiss-Prot protein existence level 3. Necessary for the bidirectional replication of DNA. It interacts with the ori (origin of replication) region of the genome during the initiation of replication. From Escherichia phage lambda (Bacteriophage lambda).
   2427..3050    -  CDS            TetR: tetracycline repressor TetR; tetR from transposon Tn10; TetR binds to the tetracycline operator tetO to inhibit transcription. This inhibition can be relieved by adding tetracycline or doxycycline.
   3057..3079    -  RBS            RBS: efficient ribosome binding site from bacteriophage T7 gene 10 (Olins and Rangwala, 1989)
   3105..3121    -  protein_bind   lac operator: The lac repressor binds to the lac operator to inhibit transcription in E. coli. This inhibition can be relieved by adding lactose or isopropyl-β-D-thiogalactopyranoside (IPTG). lac repressor encoded by lacI
