[The description below was written by a language model from this plasmid's Addgene catalogue record and pLannotate feature annotations shown in this document.]
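Description:
P3U2C5T2-v1-2 (Pl-lacO1-tetR) is a small (about 3.2 kb), high-copy bacterial expression plasmid built on the pBEST backbone, a vector family commonly used for E. coli cell-free transcription-translation (TX-TL) work. It replicates from a ColE1/pUC-type origin and is selected with ampicillin through a β-lactamase gene driven by its native bla promoter. The annotation also picks up a short tetracycline efflux gene fragment and a fragment of the phage lambda O gene. Both appear to be non-functional backbone remnants rather than working parts.

The payload is the Tn10 tetracycline repressor TetR, the only insert listed. According to the construct name it is expressed from the Pl-lacO1 promoter, a lambda PL-derived promoter carrying lac operator sites. The feature table does not annotate the promoter as such, but it shows a lac operator immediately upstream of an efficient T7 gene 10 ribosome binding site and the tetR coding sequence, all on the same strand, which is consistent with that design. No terminator is annotated. LacI binding at the operator represses tetR transcription, and IPTG or lactose relieves it. The TetR produced can in turn silence tetO-containing promoters elsewhere until tetracycline or a related inducer is added. The need to maintain the plasmid in a LacI-overproducing strain fits this arrangement, since it keeps the repressor gene off during propagation.

The record describes the plasmid as one part of a four-part switch, placing it as a repressor node in a synthetic genetic circuit. The other three components are not described here. The associated work concerns rapid prototyping of such circuits in an E. coli-based TX-TL cell-free system.
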