Addgene plasmid #70212: P3U2C5T2-v1-2 (Pl-lacO1-tetR) (136p)
Purpose: 1 Part of 4-part switch
Depositing lab: Richard Murray. Depositing organization: California Institute of Technology. Publication: Linear DNA for rapid prototyping of synthetic biological circuits in an Escherichia coli based TX-TL cell-free system. Sun ZZ, Yeung E, Hayes CA, Noireaux V, Murray RM. ACS Synth Biol. 2014 Jun 20;3(6):387-97. doi: 10.1021/sb400131a. Epub 2013 Dec 4. PubMed 24303785.
Backbone
  Vector backbone: pBEST
Growth in bacteria
  Bacterial resistance: Ampicillin, 100 μg/mL
  Growth temperature: 37°C
  Growth strain: MG1655Z1
  Growth instructions: Must grow in lacIQ-type strain; can add 0.1% glucose to tighten repression
  Copy number: High Copy
Gene/Insert
  Gene/Insert name: tetR
Terms and licenses: Academic/Nonprofit Terms; Industry Terms: Not Available to Industry
How to cite: P3U2C5T2-v1-2 (Pl-lacO1-tetR) (136p) was a gift from Richard Murray (Addgene plasmid # 70212 ; http://n2t.net/addgene:70212 ; RRID:Addgene_70212)
