>Addgene plasmid #70212 | P3U2C5T2-v1-2 (Pl-lacO1-tetR) (136p) | addgene partial sequence | sequence record 147577 | pBEST-F 5'-CATGGTGAAGACTATCGCAC-3'
CGATATCCGCCTGATGCGTGAACGTGACGGACGTAACGAAGACAAGGCACGACTCTCAAGGGCATCGGTC
GACACAGAAAAGCCCGCCTTTCGGCGGGCTTTGCTCGAGTTATTCACCAGAGCTTCATTAAGACCCACTT
TCACATTTAAGTTGTTTTTCTAATCCGCATATGATCAATTCAAGGCCGAATAAGAAGGCTGGCTCTGCAC
CTTGGTGATCAAATAATTCGATAGCTTGTCGTAATAATGGCGGCATACTATCAGTAGTAGGTGTTTCCCT
TTCTTCTTTAGCGACTTGATGCTCTTGATCTTCCAATACGCAACCTAAAGTAAAATGCCCCACAGCGCTG
AGTGCATATAATGCATTCTCTAGTGAAAAACCTTGTTGGCATAAAAAGGCTAATTGATTTTCGAGAGTTT
CATACTGTTTTTCTGTAGGCCGTGTACCTAAATGTACTTTTGCTCCATCGCGATGACTTAGTAAAGCACA
TCTAAAACTTTTAGCGTTATTACGTAAAAAATCTTGCCAGCTTTCCCCTTCTAAAGGGCAAAAGTGAGTA
TGGTGCCTATCTAACATCTCAATGGCTAAGGCGTCGAGCAAAGCCCGCTTATTTTTTACATGCCAATACA
ATGTAGGCTGCTCTACACCTAGCTTCTGGGCGAGTTTACGGGTTGTTAAACCTTCGATTCCGACCTCATT
AAGCAGCTCTAATGCGCTGTTAATCACTTTACTTTTATCTAATCTAGACATGGTATATCTCCTTCTTAAA
GTTAAACAAAATTATTGCTTGCTGTGCTCAGTATCTTGTTATCCGCTCACAATGTCAATGTTATCCGCTC
ACATT
