>Addgene plasmid #70212 | P3U2C5T2-v1-2 (Pl-lacO1-tetR) (136p) | addgene partial sequence | sequence record 147578 | MoCloF 5'-agcgaggaagcggaagagcg-3'
TCATAAGTGCGGCGACGATAGTCATGCCCCGCGCCCACCGGAAGGAGCGAAGACAACATAGCATTGCTGT
TCCGCTGGGCATGCATAAATGTGAGCGGATAACATTGACATTGTGAGCGGATAACAAGATACTGAGCACA
GCAAGCAATAATTTTGTTTAACTTTAAGAAGGAGATATACCATGTCTAGATTAGATAAAAGTAAAGTGAT
TAACAGCGCATTAGAGCTGCTTAATGAGGTCGGAATCGAAGGTTTAACAACCCGTAAACTCGCCCAGAAG
CTAGGTGTAGAGCAGCCTACATTGTATTGGCATGTAAAAAATAAGCGGGCTTTGCTCGACGCCTTAGCCA
TTGAGATGTTAGATAGGCACCATACTCACTTTTGCCCTTTAGAAGGGGAAAGCTGGCAAGATTTTTTACG
TAATAACGCTAAAAGTTTTAGATGTGCTTTACTAAGTCATCGCGATGGAGCAAAAGTACATTTAGGTACA
CGGCCTACAGAAAAACAGTATGAAACTCTCGAAAATCAATTAGCCTTTTTATGCCAACAAGGTTTTTCAC
TAGAGAATGCATTATATGCACTCAGCGCTGTGGGGCATTTTACTTTAGGTTGCGTATTGGAAGATCAAGA
GCATCAAGTCGCTAAAGAAGAAAGGGAAACACCTACTACTGATAGTATGCCGCCATTATTACGACAAGCT
ATCGAATTATTTGATCACCAAGGTGCAGAGCCAGCCTTCTTATTCGGCCTTGAATTGATCATATGCGGAT
TAGAAAAACAACTTAAATGTGAAAGTGGGTCTTAATGAAGCTCTGGTGAATAACTCGAGCAAAGCCCGCC
GAAAGGCGGGCTTTTCTGTGTCGACCGATGCCCTTGAGAGTCGTGCCTTGTCTTCGTTACGTCCGTCACG
TTCACGCATCAGGCGGATATCGTTAGC
